>Addgene plasmid #43128 | I-GGCC | depositor partial sequence | sequence record 58393 | I-GGCC sequence 424 bps
CGTCTCCTGACCCCAGAGCAGGTCGTGGCAATCGCGAGCAATAACGGCGGAAAACAGGCTTTGGAAACGG
TGCAGAGGCTCCTTCCAGTGCTGTGCCAAGCGCACGGACTCACCCCAGAGCAGGTCGTGGCAATCGCGAG
CAATAACGGCGGAAAACAGGCTTTGGAAACGGTGCAGAGGCTCCTTCCAGTGCTGTGCCAAGCGCACGGC
CTCACCCCAGAGCAGGTCGTGGCGATCGCAAGCCACGACGGAGGAAAGCAAGCCTTGGAAACAGTACAGA
GGCTGTTGCCTGTGCTGTGCCAAGCGCACGGATTAACCCCAGAGCAGGTCGTGGCGATCGCAAGCCACGA
CGGAGGAAAGCAAGCCTTGGAAACAGTACAGAGGCTGTTGCCTGTGCTGTGCCAAGCGCACGGCTTAAGA
GACG
