>Addgene plasmid #43128 | I-GGCC | addgene partial sequence | sequence record 60293 | M13-F20 5'-TGTAAAACGACGGCCAGT-3'
CTATAGGGCGAATTGGGCCCTCTAGATGCATGCTCGAGCGGCCGCCAGTGTGATGGATATCTGCAGAATT
CGCCCTTATATAGATGCCGTCCTAGCGCGTCTCCTGACCCCAGAGCAGGTCGTGGCAATCGCGAGCAATA
ACGGCGGAAAACAGGCTTTGGAAACGGTGCAGAGGCTCCTTCCAGTGCTGTGCCAAGCGCACGGACTCAC
CCCAGAGCAGGTCGTGGCAATCGCGAGCAATAACGGCGGAAAACAGGCTTTGGAAACGGTGCAGAGGCTC
CTTCCAGTGCTGTGCCAAGCGCACGGCCTCACCCCAGAGCAGGTCGTGGCGATCGCAAGCCACGACGGAG
GAAAGCAAGCCTTGGAAACAGTACAGAGGCTGTTGCCTGTGCTGTGCCAAGCGCACGGATTAACCCCAGA
GCAGGTCGTGGCGATCGCAAGCCACGACGGAGGAAAGCAAGCCTTGGAAACAGTACAGAGGCTGTTGCCT
GTGCTGTGCCAAGCGCACGGCTTAAGAGACGTGGGCACAGGAAAGATACTTAAGGGCGAATTCCAGCACA
CTGGCGGCCGTTACTAGTGGATCCGAGCTCGGTACCAAGCTTGGCGTAATCATGGTCATAGCTGTTTCCT
GTGTGAAATTGTTATCCGCTCACAATTCCACACAACATACGAGCCGGAAGCATAAAGTGTAAAGCCTGGG
GTGCCTAATGAGTGAGCTAACTCACATTAATTGCGTTGCGCTCACTGCCCGCTTTCCAGTCGGGAAACCT
GTCGTGCCAGCTGCATTAATGAATCGGCCAACGCGCGGGGAGAGGCGGTTTGCGTATTGGGCGCTCTTCC
GCTTCCTCGCTCACTGACTCGCTGCGCTCGGTCGTTCGGCTGCGGCGAGCGGTATCAGCTCACTCAA
