[The description below was written by a language model from this plasmid's Addgene catalogue record.]
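Description:
I-GGCC is a bacterial cloning plasmid built on the commercial pCRII-TOPO backbone (about 4.0 kb without insert), into which a 424 bp synthetic insert was introduced by TOPO cloning. It is a high-copy plasmid propagated in E. coli and carries dual selection, with the record listing both ampicillin and kanamycin resistance, as is standard for this backbone. The insert sits between the T7 and M13-reverse priming sites, which are the positions given for sequence verification. No feature table accompanies the entry, so the origin of replication and other backbone elements are not itemised here.

The record describes the insert only by its name and as synthetic, and does not state its composition. The associated publication reports a TALEN genome-editing system for producing human stem cell-based disease models, so this plasmid most likely belongs to a library of pre-assembled parts used to build custom TALE DNA-binding arrays. In that context the name plausibly denotes a multi-repeat module specifying the four-base target GGCC, with the "I" prefix marking its position in the assembled array. This reading is an inference from the naming and insert size rather than something the record states. The plasmid has no listed mammalian promoter, reporter or expression cassette. It appears to serve purely as a storage and amplification vector from which the module would be taken for assembly into a final TALEN expression construct. Distribution is restricted to academic and nonprofit users.
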