Addgene plasmid #43128: I-GGCC
Depositing lab: Chad Cowan & Kiran Musunuru. Depositing organization: Harvard University. Publication: A TALEN Genome-Editing System for Generating Human Stem Cell-Based Disease Models. Ding Q, Lee YK, Schaefer EA, Peters DT, Veres A, Kim K, Kuperwasser N, Motola DL, Meissner TB, Hendriks WT, Trevisan M, Gupta RM, Moisan A, Banks E, Friesen M, Schinzel RT, Xia F, Tang A, Xia Y, Figueroa E, Wann A, Ahfeldt T, Daheron L, Zhang F, Rubin LL, Peng LF, Chung RT, Musunuru K, Cowan CA. Cell Stem Cell. 2012 Dec 12. pii: S1934-5909(12)00645-5. doi: 10.1016/j.stem.2012.11.011. PubMed 23246482.
Backbone
  Vector backbone: pCRII-TOPO
  Backbone manufacturer: Invitrogen
  Backbone size w/o insert (bp): 3973
  Vector type: Bacterial Cloning
Growth in bacteria
  Bacterial resistance: Ampicillin and Kanamycin, 100 & 50 μg/mL
  Growth temperature: 37°C
  Growth strain: Top10
  Copy number: High Copy
Gene/Insert
  Gene/Insert name: I-GGCC
  Species: Synthetic
  Insert size (bp): 424
  Cloning method: TOPO Cloning
  Sequencing primers: 5′ T7; 3′ M13-rev
Terms and licenses: Academic/Nonprofit Terms; Industry Terms: Not Available to Industry
How to cite: I-GGCC was a gift from Chad Cowan & Kiran Musunuru (Addgene plasmid # 43128 ; http://n2t.net/addgene:43128 ; RRID:Addgene_43128)
